>Addgene plasmid #233654 | IK332 | addgene full sequence | sequence record 464990 | Addgene NGS Result
CCGGAAGGGCCGAGCGCAGAAGTGGTCCTGCAACTTTATCCGCCTCCATCCAGTCTATTAATTGTTGCCG
GGAAGCTAGAGTAAGTAGTTCGCCAGTTAATAGTTTGCGCAACGTTGTTGCCATTGCTACAGGCATCGTG
GTGTCACGCTCGTCGTTTGGTATGGCTTCATTCAGCTCCGGTTCCCAACGATCAAGGCGAGTTACATGAT
CCCCCATGTTGTGCAAAAAAGCGGTTAGCTCCTTCGGTCCTCCGATCGTTGTCAGAAGTAAGTTGGCCGC
AGTGTTATCACTCATGGTTATGGCAGCACTGCATAATTCTCTTACTGTCATGCCATCCGTAAGATGCTTT
TCTGTGACTGGTGAGTACTCAACCAAGTCATTCTGAGAATAGTGTATGCGGCGACCGAGTTGCTCTTGCC
CGGCGTCAATACGGGATAATACCGCGCCACATAGCAGAACTTTAAAAGTGCTCATCATTGGAAAACGTTC
TTCGGGGCGAAAACTCTCAAGGATCTTACCGCTGTTGAGATCCAGTTCGATGTAACCCACTCGTGCACCC
AACTGATCTTCAGCATCTTTTACTTTCACCAGCGTTTCTGGGTGAGCAAAAACAGGAAGGCAAAATGCCG
CAAAAAAGGGAATAAGGGCGACACGGAAATGTTGAATACTCATACTCTTCCTTTTTCAATATTATTGAAG
CATTTATCAGGGTTATTGTCTCATGAGCGGATACATATTTGAATGTATTTAGAAAAATAAACAAATAGGG
GTTCCGCGCACATTTCCCCGAAAAGTGCCACCTAAATTGTAAGCGTTAATATTTTGTTAAAATTCGCGTT
AAATTTTTGTTAAATCAGCTCATTTTTTAACCAATAGGCCGAAATCGGCAAAATCCCTTATAAATCAAAA
GAATAGACCGAGATAGGGT
[37 nt withheld, positions 930-966]
AAAGAACGTGGACTCCAACGTCAAAGG
[49 nt withheld, positions 994-1042]
T
[91 nt withheld, positions 1044-1134]
G
[124 nt withheld, positions 1136-1259]
CCCATTCGCCATTCAGGCTGCGCAACTGTTGGGAAGGGCGATCGGTGCGGGCCTCTTCGCTATTACGCCA
GCTGGCGAAAGGGGGATGTGCTGCAAGGCGATTAAGTTGGGTAACGCCAGGGTTTTCCCAGTCACGACGT
TGTAAAACGACGGCCAGTGAGCGCGCCTCGTTCATTCACGTTTTTGAACCCGTGGAGGACGGGCAGACTC
GCGGTGCAAATGTGTTTTACAGCGTGATGGAGCAGATGAAGATGCTCGACACGCTGCAGAACACGCAGCT
AGATTAACCCTAGAAAGATAATCATATTGTGACGTACGTTAAAGATAATCATGTGTAAAATTGACGCATG
TGTTTTATCGGTCTGTATATCGAGGTTTATTTATTAATTTGAATAGATATTAAGTTTTATTATATTTACA
CTTACATACTAATAATAAATTCAACAAACAATTTATTTATGTTTATTTATTTATTAAAAAAAACAAAAAC
TCAAAATTTCTTCTATAAAGTAACAAAACTTTTATGAGGGACAGCCCCCCCCCAAAGCCCCCAGGGATGT
AATTACGTCCCTCCCCCGCTAGGGGGCAGCAGCGAGCCGCCCGGGGCTCCGCTCCGGTCCGGCGCTCCCC
CCGCATCCCCGAGCCGGCAGCGTGCGGGGACAGCCCGGGCACGGGGAAGGTGGCACGGGATCGCTTTCCT
CTGAACGCTTCTCGCTGCTCTTTGAGCCTGCAGACACCTGGGGGGATACGGGGAAAAGGCCTCCACGGCC
AGTCGACATTGATTATTGACTAGTATTCGAGCGAAGGCGCGCCGCTGGGAGTTCGTAGACGGAAACAAAC
GCAGAATCCAAGCGCGAGGCCCTTTCGTCTTCACTCGAGTTTACTCCCTATCAGTGATAGAGAACGTATG
TCGAGTTTACTCCCTATCAGTGATAGAGAACGATGTCGAGTTTACTCCCTATCAGTGATAGAGAACGTAT
GTCGAGTTTACTCCCTATCAGTGATAGAGAACGTATGTCGAGTTTACTCCCTATCAGTGATAGAGAACGT
ATGTCGAGTTTATCCCTATCAGTGATAGAGAACGTATGTCGAGTTTACTCCCTATCAGTGATAGAGAACG
TATGTCGAGGTAGGCGTGTACGGTGGGAGGCCTATATAAGCAGAGCTCGTTTAGTGAACCGTCAGATCGC
CACGCGTGCCGCCACCATGCATACTCTTTATGCCCCCGGTGGATATGACATTATGGGATATCTGGACCAG
ATCGGCAACCGGCCAAACCCGCAGGTGGAACTGGGCCCCGTGGATACATCCTGCGCCTTGATTCTTTGTG
ACCTGAAACAGAAAGACACCCCGATAGTTTACGCGAGTGAAGCCTTCCTCTACATGACAGGTTACAGCAA
CGCAGAGGTGCTGGGCCGGAATTGCCGGTTTCTGCAAAGCCCTGACGGCATGGTGAAGCCCAAGAGCACC
CGGAAGTACGTGGATAGTAACACAATCAATACTATGCGCAAGGCAATCGACAGGAATGCCGAGGTGCAGG
TTGAAGTAGTCAATTTTAAAAAGAATGGACAGCGATTTGTTAATTTCCTGACTATGATACCTGTTAGGGA
CGAAACAGGCGAGTATCGATACTCTATGGGATTCCAGTGCGAAACAGAATCCGGAGGGTCTGGCTCCGGA
TCAAGTGGTGGCAGCGGTACCGTGGCTGATGACCCCAACAACTACCTGTTCTGCCGGGTCAGAAAGAATG
GTGTGGCTGCCCCTTCTGCCACCTCCCAACTGTCCACCCGGGCCCTGGAAGGGATCTTTGAGGCCACCCA
CCGCCTGATCTATGGTGCCAAGGATGACTCTGGGCAGAGATACCTGGCCTGGTCTGGCCACTCTGCCAGA
GTGGGTGCTGCCAGGGACATGGCCAGGGCTGGTGTGTCCATCCCTGAAATCATGCAGGCTGGTGGCTGGA
CCAATGTGAACATTGTGATGAACTACATCAGAAACCTGGACTCTGAGACTGGGGCCATGGTGAGGCTGCT
CGAGGATGGGGACCCCAAGAAAAAGCGGAAGGTGTGAGAATTCCTGTGCCTTCTAGTTGCCAGCCATCTG
TTGTTTGCCCCTCCCCCGTGCCTTCCTTGACCCTGGAAGGTGCCACTCCCACTGTCCTTTCCTAATAAAA
TGAGGAAATTGCATCGCATTGTCTGAGTAGGTGTCATTCTATTCTGGGGGGTGGGGTGGGGCAGGACAGC
AAGGGGGAGGATTGGGAAGACAATAGCAGGCATGCTGGGGATGCGGTGGGCTCTATGGCTTCTGAGGCGG
AAAGAACCAGCTGGGGCTCTAGGGGGTATCCCCACGCGCCCTGTAGCGTGTACCGCTGGGAGTTCGTAGA
CGGAAACAAACGCAGAATCCAAGCGCGGCCGCCCAGGATACATAGATTACCACAACTCCGAGCCCTTCCA
CCGCTAGCGCACTCCTCAGGTGCAGGCTGCCTATCAGAAGGTGGTGGCTGGTGTGGCCAATGCCCTGGCT
CACAAATACCACTGAGATCTTTTTCCCTCTGCCAAAAATTATGGGGACATCATGAAGCCCCTTGAGCATC
TGACTTCTGGCTAATAAAGGAAATTTATTTTCATTGCAATAGTGTGTTGGAATTTTTTGTGTCTCTCACT
CGGAAGGACATATGGGAGGGCAAATCATTTAAAACATCAGAATGAGTATTTGGTTTAGAGTTTGGCAACA
TATGCCCATATGCTGGCTGCCATGAACAAAGGTTGGCTATAAAGAGGTCATCAGTATATGAAACAGCCCC
CTGCTGTCCATTCCTTATTCCATAGAAAAGCCTTGACTTGAGGTTAGATTTTTTTTATATTTTGTTTTGT
GTTATTTTTTTCTTTAACATCCCTAAAATTTTCCTTACATGTTTTACTAGCCAGATTTTTCCTCCTCTCC
TGACTACTCCCAGTCATAGCTGTCCCTCTTCTCTTATGGAGATCCCTCGACCTGCAGCCCAAGCTTCGTG
AGGCTCCGGTGCCCGTCAGTGGGCAGAGCGCACATCGCCCACAGTCCCCGAGAAGTTGGGGGGAGGGGTC
GGCAATTGAACCGGTGCCTAGAGAAGGTGGCGCGGGGTAAACTGGGAAAGTGATGTCGTGTACTGGCTCC
GCCTTTTTCCCGAGGGTGGGGGAGAACCGTATATAAGTGCAGTAGTCGCCGTGAACGTTCTTTTTCGCAA
CGGGTTTGCCGCCAGAACACAGGTAAGTGCCGTGTGTGGTTCCCGCGGGCCTGGCCTCTTTACGGGTTAT
GGCCCTTGCGTGCCTTGAATTACTTCCACCTGGCTGCAGTACGTGATTCTTGATCCCGAGCTTCGGGTTG
GAAGTGGGTGGGAGAGTTCGAGGCCTTGCGCTTAAGGAGCCCCTTCGCCTCGTGCTTGAGTTGAGGCCTG
GCCTGGGCGCTGGGGCCGCCGCGTGCGAATCTGGTGGCACCTTCGCGCCTGTCTCGCTGCTTTCGATAAG
TCTCTAGCCATTTAAAATTTTTGATGACCTGCTGCGACGCTTTTTTTCTGGCAAGATAGTCTTGTAAATG
CGGGCCAAGATCTGCACACTGGTATTTCGGTTTTTGGGGCCGCGGGCGGCGACGGGGCCCGTGCGTCCCA
GCGCACATGTTCGGCGAGGCGGGGCCTGCGAGCGCGGCCACCGAGAATCGGACGGGGGTAGTCTCAAGCT
GGCCGGCCTGCTCTGGTGCCTGGCCTCGCGCCGCCGTGTATCGCCCCGCCCTGGGCGGCAAGGCTGGCCC
GGTCGGCACCAGTTGCGTGAGCGGAAAGATGGCCGCTTCCCGGCCCTGCTGCAGGGAGCTCAAAATGGAG
GACGCGGCGCTCGGGAGAGCGGGCGGGTGAGTCACCCACACAAAGGAAAAGGGCCTTTCCGTCCTCAGCC
GTCGCTTCATGTGACTCCACGGAGTACCGGGCGCCGTCCAGGCACCTCGATTAGTTCTCGAGCTTTTGGA
GTACGTCGTCTTTAGGTTGGGGGGAGGGGTTTTATGCGATGGAGTTTCCCCACACTGAGTGGGTGGAGAC
TGAAGTTAGGCCAGCTTGGCACTTGATGTAATTCTCCTTGGAATTTGCCCTTTTTGAGTTTGGATCTTGG
TTCATTCTCAAGCCTCAGACAGTGGTTCAAAGTTTTTTTCTTCCATTTCAGGTGTCGTGATTAATTAAGC
CGCCACCATGGCCAAGCCCCTGAGCCAGGAAGAGAGCACCCTGATCGAGAGAGCCACCGCCACCATCAAC
AGCATCCCCATCAGCGAGGACTACAGCGTGGCCTCTGCCGCCCTGTCCTCCGACGGCAGAATCTTCACAG
GCGTGAACGTGTACCACTTCACCGGCGGACCTTGCGCCGAACTGGTGGTGCTGGGAACAGCTGCCGCTGC
CGCAGCCGGCAATCTGACATGTATCGTGGCCATCGGCAACGAGAACCGGGGCATCCTGAGCCCTTGCGGC
AGATGCAGACAGGTGCTGCTGGATCTGCACCCCGGCATCAAGGCCATCGTGAAGGATAGCGACGGCCAGC
CTACAGCCGTGGGCATCAGAGAGCTGCTGCCTAGCGGCTATGTGTGGGAGGGCTGAGTTTAAACGTTAAC
TAAACTTGTTTATTGCAGCTTATAATGGTTACAAATAAAGCAATAGCATCACAAATTTCACAAATAAAGC
ATTTTTTTCACTGCATTCTAGTTGTGGTTTGTCCAAACTCATCAATGTATCTTATCATGTCTGGAATTGA
CTCAAATGATGTCAATTAGTCTATCAGAAGCTCATCTGGTCTCCCTTCCGGGGGACAAGACATCCCTGTT
TAATATTTAAACAGCAGTGTTCCCAAACTGGGTTCTTATATCCCTTGCTCTGGTCAACCAGGTTGCAGGG
TTTCCTGTCCTCACAGGAACGAAGTCCCTAAAGAAACAGTGGCAGCCAGGTTTAGCCCCGGAATTGACTG
GATTCCTTTTTTAGGGCCCATTGGTATGGCTTTTTCCCCGTATCCCCCCAGGTGTCTGCAGGCTCAAAGA
GCAGCGAGAAGCGTTCAGAGGAAAGCGATCCCGTGCCACCTTCCCCGTGCCCGGGCTGTCCCCGCACGCT
GCCGGCTCGGGGATGCGGGGGGAGCGCCGGACCGGAGCGGAGCCCCGGGCGGCTCGCTGCTGCCCCCTAG
CGGGGGAGGGACGTAATTACATCCCTGGGGGCTTTGGGGGGGGGCTGTCCCTGATATCTATAACAAGAAA
ATATATATATAATAAGTTATCACGTAAGTAGAACATGAAATAACAATATAATTATCGTATGAGTTAAATC
TTAAAAGTCACGTAAAAGATAATCATGCGTCATTTTGACTCACGCGGTCGTTATAGTTCAAAATCAGTGA
CACTTACCGCATTGACAAGCACGCCTCACGGGAGCTCCAAGCGGCGACTGAGATGTCCTAAATGCACAGC
GACGGATTCGCGCTATTTAGAAAGAGAGAGCAATATTTCAAGAATGCATGCGTCAATTTTACGCAGACTA
TCTTTCTAGGGTTAATCTAGCTGCATCAGGATCATATCGTCGGGTCTTTTTTCCGGCTCAGTCATCGCCC
AAGCTGGCGCTATCTGGGCATCGGGGAGGAAGAAGCCCGTGCCTTTTCCCGCGAGGTTGAAGCGGCATGG
AAAGAGTTTGCCGAGGATGACTGCTGCTGCATTGACGTTGAGCGAAAACGCACGTTTACCATGATGATTC
GGGAAGGTGTGGCCATGCACGCCTTTAACGGTGAACTGTTCGTTCAGGCCACCTGGGATACCAGTTCGTC
GCGGCTTTTCCGGACACAGTTCCGGATGGTCAGCCCGAAGCGCATCAGCAACCCGAACAATACCGGCGAC
AGCCGGAACTGCCGTGCCGGTGTGCAGATTAATGACAGCGGTGCGGCGCTGGGATATTACGTCAGCGAGG
ACGGGTATCCTGGCTGGATGCCGCAGAAATGGACATGGATACCCCGTGAGTTACCCGGCGGGCGCGCTTG
GCGTAATCATGGTCATAGCTGTTTCCTGTGTGAAATTGTTATCCGCTCACAATTCCACACAACATACGAG
CCGGAAGCATAAAGTGTAAAGCCTGGGGTGCCTAATGAGTGAGCTAACTCACATTAATTGCGTTGCGCTC
ACTGCCCGCTTTCCAGTCGGGAAACCTGTCGTGCCAGCTGCATTAATGAATCGGCCAACGCGCGGGGAGA
GGCGGTTTGCGTATTGGGCGCTCTTCCGCTTCCTCGCTCACTGACTCGCTGCGCTCGGTCGTTCGGCTGC
GGCGAGCGGTATCAGCTCACTCAAAGGCGGTAATACGGTTATCCACAGAATCAGGGGATAACGCAGGAAA
GAACATGTGAGCAAAAGGCCAGCAAAAGGCCAGGAACCGTAAAAAGGCCGCGTTGCTGGCGTTTTTCCAT
AGGCTCCGCCCCCCTGACGAGCATCACAAAAATCGACGCTCAAGTCAGAGGTGGCGAAACCCGACAGGAC
TATAAAGATACCAGGCGTTTCCCCCTGGAAGCTCCCTCGTGCGCTCTCCTGTTCCGACCCTGCCGCTTAC
CGGATACCTGTCCGCCTTTCTCCCTTCGGGAAGCGTGGCGCTTTCTCATAGCTCACGCTGTAGGTATCTC
AGTTCGGTGTAGGTCGTTCGCTCCAAGCTGGGCTGTGTGCACGAACCCCCCGTTCAGCCCGACCGCTGCG
CCTTATCCGGTAACTATCGTCTTGAGTCCAACCCGGTAAGACACGACTTATCGCCACTGGCAGCAGCCAC
TGGTAACAGGATTAGCAGAGCGAGGTATGTAGGCGGTGCTACAGAGTTCTTGAAGTGGTGGCCTAACTAC
GGCTACACTAGAAGAACAGTATTTGGTATCTGCGCTCTGCTGAAGCCAGTTACCTTCGGAAAAAGAGTTG
GTAGCTCTTGATCCGGCAAACAAACCACCGCTGGTAGCGGTGGTTTTTTTGTTTGCAAGCAGCAGATTAC
GCGCAGAAAAAAAGGATCTCAAGAAGATCCTTTGATCTTTTCTACGGGGTCTGACGCTCAGTGGAACGAA
AACTCACGTTAAGGGATTTTGGTCATGAGATTATCAAAAAGGATCTTCACCTAGATCCTTTTAAATTAAA
AATGAAGTTTTAAATCAATCTAAAGTATATATGAGTAAACTTGGTCTGACAGTTACCAATGCTTAATCAG
TGAGGCACCTATCTCAGCGATCTGTCTATTTCGTTCATCCATAGTTGCCTGACTCCCCGTCGTGTAGATA
ACTACGATACGGGAGGGCTTACCATCTGGCCCCAGTGCTGCAATGATACCGCGAGACCCACGCTCACCGG
CTCCAGATTTATCAGCAATAAACCAGCCAG
Features (pLannotate 1.2.2; 22 found; start..end, strand, type, name):
    674..778     -  promoter       AmpR promoter: bla
    831..1259    -  rep_origin     f1 ori (sequence partly withheld): f1 bacteriophage origin of replication; arrow indicates direction of (+) strand synthesis
   1264..1419    -  CDS            lacZα (fragment): LacZα fragment of β-galactosidase; lacZ fragment
   1421..1540    +  CDS            B (fragment): PORTL_LAMBD - Experimental evidence at protein level: Swiss-Prot protein existence level 1. Forms the portal vertex of the capsid (PubMed:6228056, PubMed:6232391). This portal plays critical roles in head assembly, genome packaging, neck/tail attachment, and genome ejection (Probable). The portal protein multimerizes as a single ring-shaped homododecamer arranged around a central channel (PubMed:6232391). Binds to the terminase subunits to form the packaging machine (PubMed:7799432). From Escherichia phage lambda (Bacteriophage lambda).
   2034..2053    +  enhancer       CMV enhancer (fragment): human cytomegalovirus immediate early enhancer
   2136..2450    +  promoter       tight TRE promoter: Tet-responsive promoter PTight, consisting of seven tet operator sequences followed by the minimal CMV promoter
   2961..3302    +  CDS            cre (fragment): RECR_BPP1 - Experimental evidence at protein level: Swiss-Prot protein existence level 1. Catalyzes site-specific recombination between two 34-base- pair LOXP sites. Its role is to maintain the phage genome as a monomeric unit-copy plasmid in the lysogenic state. From Escherichia phage P1 (Bacteriophage P1).
   3333..3557    +  polyA_signal   bGH poly(A) signal: bovine growth hormone polyadenylation signal
   3561..3582    +  promoter       SV40 promoter (fragment): SV40 enhancer and early promoter
   3720..3791    +  CDS            HBB (fragment): HBB_PONPY - Experimental evidence at transcript level: Swiss-Prot protein existence level 2. Involved in oxygen transport from the lung to the various peripheral tissues. From Pongo pygmaeus (Bornean orangutan).
   3862..3917    +  polyA_signal   β-globin poly(A) signal: rabbit β-globin polyadenylation signal (Gil and Proudfoot, 1987)
   4271..5449    +  promoter       EF-1α promoter: strong constitutive promoter for human elongation factor EF-1α
   5476..5862    +  CDS            bsd: BSD_ASPTE - Experimental evidence at protein level: Swiss-Prot protein existence level 1. Catalyzes the deamination of the cytosine moiety of the antibiotics blasticidin S, cytomycin and acetylblasticidin S. From Aspergillus terreus.
   5882..6003    +  polyA_signal   SV40 poly(A) signal: SV40 polyadenylation signal
   6021..6113    +  ncRNA          G-CSF SLDE: Accession: RF00183 - G-CSF factor stem-loop destabilising element (SLDE)
   6810..7277    +  CDS            B (fragment): PORTL_LAMBD - Experimental evidence at protein level: Swiss-Prot protein existence level 1. Forms the portal vertex of the capsid (PubMed:6228056, PubMed:6232391). This portal plays critical roles in head assembly, genome packaging, neck/tail attachment, and genome ejection (Probable). The portal protein multimerizes as a single ring-shaped homododecamer arranged around a central channel (PubMed:6232391). Binds to the terminase subunits to form the packaging machine (PubMed:7799432). From Escherichia phage lambda (Bacteriophage lambda).
   7315..7331    -  protein_bind   lac operator: The lac repressor binds to the lac operator to inhibit transcription in E. coli. This inhibition can be relieved by adding lactose or isopropyl-β-D-thiogalactopyranoside (IPTG). lac repressor encoded by lacI
   7339..7369    -  promoter       lac promoter: promoter for the E. coli lac operon
   7384..7405    -  protein_bind   CAP binding site: CAP binding activates transcription in the presence of cAMP. E. coli catabolite activator protein
   7418..7510    -  CDS            lacI (fragment): lac repressor; lacI; The lac repressor binds to the lac operator to inhibit transcription in E. coli. This inhibition can be relieved by adding lactose or isopropyl-β-D-thiogalactopyranoside (IPTG).
   7693..8281    -  rep_origin     ori: high-copy-number ColE1/pMB1/pBR322/pUC origin of replication
   8452..673     -  CDS            AmpR (across the origin): β-lactamase; bla; confers resistance to ampicillin, carbenicillin, and related antibiotics
