[The description below was written by a language model from this plasmid's Addgene catalogue record and pLannotate feature annotations shown in this document.]
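Description:
IK332 is a mammalian expression plasmid of about 8.6 kb carrying one half of a light-inducible split Cre recombinase, listed as Cre-230C-nmag. The backbone is not identified in the record. The bacterial portion resembles a standard pUC-type cloning vector, with a high-copy ColE1/pUC origin, an ampicillin resistance gene with its own promoter, an f1 origin, and remnants of the lac promoter/operator and lacZα region.

The annotated payload sits downstream of a tight TRE promoter (seven tet operators joined to a minimal CMV promoter), so expression would depend on a tetracycline-controlled transactivator, which is not annotated on this plasmid. The feature table detects only a C-terminal fragment of Cre, followed by a bGH polyadenylation signal. The roughly 500 nt between the promoter and this fragment are unannotated and may hold the nMag portion, but the table does not confirm the order of the fusion. The name suggests a Cre fragment split around residue 230 and fused to nMag, one partner of the blue-light-dependent Magnet heterodimerising pair. Recombinase activity would presumably be restored only when a complementary N-terminal Cre fragment fused to pMag is co-expressed and the cells are illuminated. The catalogue lists the insert species as human, although the table attributes Cre to bacteriophage P1.

A separate cassette uses the constitutive EF-1α promoter to drive the blasticidin S deaminase gene with an SV40 polyadenylation signal, allowing blasticidin selection of mammalian cells. Fragments matching phage lambda sequence flank the mammalian cassettes, but their role is not stated. The associated publication concerns multiplexed light-inducible recombinases for controlling cell fate, Boolean logic and cell patterning in mammalian cells.
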