Addgene plasmid #233654: IK332
Depositing lab: Wilson Wong. Publication: Multiplexing light-inducible recombinases to control cell fate, Boolean logic, and cell patterning in mammalian cells. Tous C, Kinstlinger IS, Rice MEL, Deng J, Wong WW. Sci Adv. 2025 May 9;11(19):eadt1971. doi: 10.1126/sciadv.adt1971. Epub 2025 May 9. PubMed 40344052.
Backbone
  Vector backbone: Unknown
  Vector type: Mammalian Expression
Growth in bacteria
  Bacterial resistance: Ampicillin, 100 μg/mL
  Growth temperature: 37°C
  Growth strain: DH5alpha
  Copy number: High Copy
Gene/Insert
  Gene/Insert name: Cre-230C-nmag
  Species: H. sapiens (human)
  Mutation: None
  Cloning method: Gibson Cloning
Terms and licenses: Academic/Nonprofit Terms; Industry Terms: Not Available to Industry
How to cite: IK332 was a gift from Wilson Wong (Addgene plasmid # 233654 ; http://n2t.net/addgene:233654 ; RRID:Addgene_233654)
